LOCUS       Exported 9093 bp ds-DNA circular SYN 16-JUN-2022
DEFINITION  synthetic circular DNA
ACCESSION   .
VERSION     .
KEYWORDS    Tet-O-FUW-Ascl1
SOURCE      synthetic DNA construct
  ORGANISM  synthetic DNA construct
REFERENCE   1 (bases 1 to 9093)
  AUTHORS   Vierbuchen T, Ostermeier A, Pang ZP, Kokubu Y, Sudhof TC, Wernig M
  TITLE     Direct conversion of fibroblasts to functional neurons by defined
            factors.
  JOURNAL   Nature. 2010 Feb 25. 463(7284):1035-41.
  PUBMED    20107439
REFERENCE   2 (bases 1 to 9093)
  AUTHORS   .
  TITLE     Direct Submission
  JOURNAL   Exported Jun 16, 2022 from SnapGene Server 1.1.58
            http://www.snapgene.com
FEATURES             Location/Qualifiers
     source          1..9093
                     /organism="synthetic DNA construct"
                     /mol_type="other DNA"
     misc_feature    298..415
                     /label=cPPT/CTS
                     /note="central polypurine tract and central termination
                     sequence of HIV-1"
     CDS             complement(713..757)
                     /codon_start=1
                     /product="antigenic peptide corresponding to amino acids
                     655 to 669 of the HIV envelope protein gp41 (Lutje Hulsik
                     et al., 2013)"
                     /label=gp41 peptide
                     /note="recognized by the 2H10 single-chain llama nanobody"
                     /translation="KNEQELLELDKWASL"
     misc_feature    942..1175
                     /label=RRE
                     /note="The Rev response element (RRE) of HIV-1 allows for
                     Rev-dependent mRNA export from the nucleus to the
                     cytoplasm."
     misc_feature    1668..1793
                     /label=HIV-1 Psi
                     /note="packaging signal of human immunodeficiency virus
                     type 1"
     LTR             1840..2020
                     /label=5' LTR (truncated)
                     /note="truncated 5' long terminal repeat (LTR) from HIV-1"
     promoter        complement(2038..2236)
                     /label=CMV promoter
                     /note="human cytomegalovirus (CMV) immediate early
                     promoter"
     primer_bind     complement(2063..2083)
                     /label=CMV-F
                     /note="Human CMV immediate early promoter, forward primer"
     enhancer        2238..2617
                     /label=CMV enhancer
                     /note="human cytomegalovirus immediate early enhancer"
     primer_bind     2789..2808
                     /label=pRS-marker
                     /note="pRS vectors, use to sequence yeast selectable
                     marker"
     promoter        2883..2987
                     /gene="bla"
                     /label=AmpR promoter
     CDS             2988..3848
                     /codon_start=1
                     /gene="bla"
                     /product="beta-lactamase"
                     /label=AmpR
                     /note="confers resistance to ampicillin, carbenicillin, and
                     related antibiotics"
                     /translation="MSIQHFRVALIPFFAAFCLPVFAHPETLVKVKDAEDQLGARVGYI
                     ELDLNSGKILESFRPEERFPMMSTFKVLLCGAVLSRIDAGQEQLGRRIHYSQNDLVEYS
                     PVTEKHLTDGMTVRELCSAAITMSDNTAANLLLTTIGGPKELTAFLHNMGDHVTRLDRW
                     EPELNEAIPNDERDTTMPVAMATTLRKLLTGELLTLASRQQLIDWMEADKVAGPLLRSA
                     LPAGWFIADKSGAGERGSRGIIAALGPDGKPSRIVVIYTTGSQATMDERNRQIAEIGAS
                     LIKHW"
     primer_bind     complement(3206..3225)
                     /label=Amp-R
                     /note="Ampicillin resistance gene, reverse primer"
     rep_origin      4019..4607
                     /direction=RIGHT
                     /label=ori
                     /note="high-copy-number ColE1/pMB1/pBR322/pUC origin of
                     replication"
     primer_bind     4508..4527
                     /label=pBR322ori-F
                     /note="pBR322 origin, forward primer"
     primer_bind     4761..4778
                     /label=L4440
                     /note="L4440 vector, forward primer"
     protein_bind    4895..4916
                     /label=CAP binding site
                     /bound_moiety="E. coli catabolite activator protein"
                     /note="CAP binding activates transcription in the presence
                     of cAMP."
     promoter        4931..4961
                     /label=lac promoter
                     /note="promoter for the E. coli lac operon"
     protein_bind    4969..4985
                     /label=lac operator
                     /bound_moiety="lac repressor encoded by lacI"
                     /note="The lac repressor binds to the lac operator to
                     inhibit transcription in E. coli. This inhibition can be
                     relieved by adding lactose or
                     isopropyl-beta-D-thiogalactopyranoside (IPTG)."
     primer_bind     4974..4996
                     /label=M13/pUC Reverse
                     /note="In lacZ gene"
     primer_bind     4993..5009
                     /label=M13 rev
                     /note="common sequencing primer, one of multiple similar
                     variants"
     primer_bind     4993..5009
                     /label=M13 Reverse
                     /note="In lacZ gene. Also called M13-rev"
     polyA_signal    5058..5179
                     /label=SV40 poly(A) signal
                     /note="SV40 polyadenylation signal"
     primer_bind     complement(5069..5088)
                     /label=EBV-rev
                     /note="SV40 polyA terminator, reverse primer"
     primer_bind     5123..5142
                     /label=SV40pA-R
                     /note="SV40 polyA, reverse primer"
     CDS             complement(5309..5683)
                     /codon_start=1
                     /gene="Sh ble from Streptoalloteichus hindustanus"
                     /product="antibiotic-binding protein"
                     /label=BleoR
                     /note="confers resistance to bleomycin, phleomycin, and
                     Zeocin(TM)"
                     /translation="MAKLTSAVPVLTARDVAGAVEFWTDRLGFSRDFVEDDFAGVVRDD
                     VTLFISAVQDQVVPDNTLAWVWVRGLDELYAEWSEVVSTNFRDASGPAMTEIGEQPWGR
                     EFALRDPAGNCVHFVAEEQD"
     promoter        complement(5702..5749)
                     /label=EM7 promoter
                     /note="synthetic bacterial promoter "
     promoter        complement(5797..6126)
                     /label=SV40 promoter
                     /note="SV40 enhancer and early promoter"
     rep_origin      5811..5946
                     /label=SV40 ori
                     /note="SV40 origin of replication"
     primer_bind     complement(5865..5884)
                     /label=SV40pro-F
                     /note="SV40 promoter/origin, forward primer"
     primer_bind     6111..6131
                     /label=pBABE 3'
                     /note="SV40 enhancer, reverse primer for pBABE vectors"
     rep_origin      complement(6140..6568)
                     /direction=LEFT
                     /label=f1 ori
                     /note="f1 bacteriophage origin of replication; arrow
                     indicates direction of (+) strand synthesis"
     primer_bind     complement(6250..6271)
                     /label=F1ori-F
                     /note="F1 origin, forward primer"
     primer_bind     6462..6481
                     /label=F1ori-R
                     /note="F1 origin, reverse primer"
     polyA_signal    6614..6838
                     /label=bGH poly(A) signal
                     /note="bovine growth hormone polyadenylation signal"
     primer_bind     6827..6844
                     /label=BGH-rev
                     /note="Bovine growth hormone terminator, reverse primer.
                     Also called BGH reverse"
     LTR             6870..7050
                     /label=5' LTR (truncated)
                     /note="truncated 5' long terminal repeat (LTR) from HIV-1"
     primer_bind     7555..7571
                     /label=pBluescriptKS
                     /note="For pBluescript vector"
     primer_bind     7556..7572
                     /label=KS primer
                     /note="common sequencing primer, one of multiple similar
                     variants"
     misc_feature    7575..8163
                     /label=WPRE
                     /note="woodchuck hepatitis virus posttranscriptional
                     regulatory element"
     CDS             7681..7692
                     /codon_start=1
                     /product="Factor Xa recognition and cleavage site"
                     /label=Factor Xa site
                     /translation="IEGR"
     primer_bind     8090..8110
                     /label=WPRE-R
                     /note="WPRE, reverse primer"
     regulatory      8880..8889
                     /regulatory_class="other"
                     /note="vertebrate consensus sequence for strong initiation
                     of translation (Kozak, 1987)"
     primer_bind     complement(8972..8996)
                     /label=LNCX
                     /note="Human CMV promoter, forward primer"
     promoter        complement(8993..9031)
                     /label=minimal CMV promoter
                     /note="human cytomegalovirus (CMV) immediate early
                     promoter"
     protein_bind    9064..241
                     /label=tetracycline response element
                     /bound_moiety="tetracycline repressor TetR"
                     /note="contains seven copies of the tetracycline operator
                     tetO"
ORIGIN
        1 gactttcact tttctctatc actgataggg agtggtaaac tcgactttca cttttctcta
       61 tcactgatag ggagtggtaa actcgacttt cacttttctc tatcactgat agggagtggt
      121 aaactcgact ttcacttttc tctatcactg atagggagtg gtaaactcga ctttcacttt
      181 tctctatcac tgatagggag tggtaaactc gactttcact tttctctatc actgataggg
      241 agtggtaaac tcgagatcta accaaactgg atctctgctg tccctgtaat aaacccgaaa
      301 attttgaatt tttgtaattt gtttttgtaa ttctttagtt tgtatgtctg ttgctattat
      361 gtctactatt ctttcccctg cactgtaccc cccaatcccc ccttttcttt taaaattgtg
      421 gatgaatact gccatttgtc tgcagaattg gcgcacgcag tgccgatccg ttcactaatc
      481 gaatggatct gtctctgtct ctctctccac cttcttcttc tattccttcg ggcctgtcgg
      541 gtcccctcgg ggttgggagg tgggtctgaa acgataatgg tgaatatccc tgcctaactc
      601 tattcactat agaaagtaca gcaaaaacta ttcttaaacc taccaagcct cctactatca
      661 ttatgaataa ttttatatac cacagccaat ttgttatgtt aaaccaattc cacaaacttg
      721 cccatttatc taattccaat aattcttgtt cattcttttc ttgctggttt tgcgattctt
      781 caattaagga gtgtattaag cttgtgtaat tgttaatttc tctgtcccac tccatccagg
      841 tcgtgtgatt ccaaatctgt tccagagatt tattactcca actagcattc caaggcacag
      901 cagtggtgca aatgagtttt ccagagcaac cccaaatccc caggagctgt tgatccttta
      961 ggtatctttc cacagccagg attcttgcct ggagctgctt gatgccccag actgtgagtt
     1021 gcaacagatg ctgttgcgcc tcaatagccc tcagcaaatt gttctgctgc tgcactatac
     1081 cagacaataa ttgtctggcc tgtaccgtca gcgtcattga cgctgcgccc atagtgcttc
     1141 ctgctgctcc caagaaccca aggaacaaag ctcctattcc cactgctctt ttttctctct
     1201 gcaccactct tctctttgcc ttggtgggtg ctactcctaa tggttcaatt tttactactt
     1261 tatatttata taattcactt ctccaattgt ccctcatatc tcctcctcca ggtctgaaga
     1321 tcagcggccg cttgctgtgc ggtggtctta cttttgtttt gctcttcctc tatcttgtct
     1381 aaagcttcct tggtgtcttt tatctctatc ctttgatgca cacaatagag ggttgctact
     1441 gtattatata atgatctaag ttcttctgat cctgtctgaa gggatggttg tagctgtccc
     1501 agtatttgtc tacagccttc tgatgtttct aacaggccag gattaactgc gaatcgttct
     1561 agctccctgc ttgcccatac tatatgtttt aatttatatt ttttctttcc ccctggcctt
     1621 aaccgaattt tttcccatcg cgatctaatt ctcccccgct taatactgac gctctcgcac
     1681 ccatctctct ccttctagcc tccgctagtc aaaatttttg gcgtactcac cagtcgccgc
     1741 ccctcgcctc ttgccgtgcg cgcttcagca agccgagtcc tgcgtcgaga gagctcctct
     1801 ggtttccctt tcgctttcaa gtccctgttc gggcgccact gctagagatt ttccacactg
     1861 actaaaaggg tctgagggat ctctagttac cagagtcaca caacagacgg gcacacacta
     1921 cttgaagcac tcaaggcaag ctttattgag gcttaagcag tgggttccct agttagccag
     1981 agagctccca ggctcagatc tggtctaacc agagagaccc agtacaggca aaacgcgctg
     2041 cttatataga cctcccaccg tacacgccta ccgcccattt gcgtcaatgg ggcggagttg
     2101 ttacgacatt ttggaaagtc ccgttgattt tggtgccaaa acaaactccc attgacgtca
     2161 atggggtgga gacttggaaa tccccgtgag tcaaaccgct atccacgccc attgatgtac
     2221 tgccaaaacc gcatcaccat ggtaatagcg atgactaata cgtagatgta ctgccaagta
     2281 ggaaagtccc ataaggtcat gtactgggca taatgccagg cgggccattt accgtcattg
     2341 acgtcaatag ggggcgtact tggcatatga tacacttgat gtactgccaa gtgggcagtt
     2401 taccgtaaat actccaccca ttgacgtcaa tggaaagtcc ctattggcgt tactatggga
     2461 acatacgtca ttattgacgt caatgggcgg gggtcgttgg gcggtcagcc aggcgggcca
     2521 tttaccgtaa gttatgtaac gcggaactcc atatatgggc tatgaactaa tgaccccgta
     2581 attgattact attaataact agtcaataat caatgtcaac gcgtatatct ggcccgtaca
     2641 tcgcgaagca gcgcaaaacg cctaacccta agcagattct tcatgcaatt gtcggtcaag
     2701 ccttgccttg ttgtagctta aattttgctc gcgcactact cagcgacctc caacacacaa
     2761 gcagggagca gatactggct taactatgcg gcatcagagc agattgtact gagagtgcac
     2821 cataggggat cgggagatct cccgatccgt cgacgtcagg tggcactttt cggggaaatg
     2881 tgcgcggaac ccctatttgt ttatttttct aaatacattc aaatatgtat ccgctcatga
     2941 gacaataacc ctgataaatg cttcaataat attgaaaaag gaagagtatg agtattcaac
     3001 atttccgtgt cgcccttatt cccttttttg cggcattttg ccttcctgtt tttgctcacc
     3061 cagaaacgct ggtgaaagta aaagatgctg aagatcagtt gggtgcacga gtgggttaca
     3121 tcgaactgga tctcaacagc ggtaagatcc ttgagagttt tcgccccgaa gaacgttttc
     3181 caatgatgag cacttttaaa gttctgctat gtggcgcggt attatcccgt attgacgccg
     3241 ggcaagagca actcggtcgc cgcatacact attctcagaa tgacttggtt gagtactcac
     3301 cagtcacaga aaagcatctt acggatggca tgacagtaag agaattatgc agtgctgcca
     3361 taaccatgag tgataacact gcggccaact tacttctgac aacgatcgga ggaccgaagg
     3421 agctaaccgc ttttttgcac aacatggggg atcatgtaac tcgccttgat cgttgggaac
     3481 cggagctgaa tgaagccata ccaaacgacg agcgtgacac cacgatgcct gtagcaatgg
     3541 caacaacgtt gcgcaaacta ttaactggcg aactacttac tctagcttcc cggcaacaat
     3601 taatagactg gatggaggcg gataaagttg caggaccact tctgcgctcg gcccttccgg
     3661 ctggctggtt tattgctgat aaatctggag ccggtgagcg tgggtctcgc ggtatcattg
     3721 cagcactggg gccagatggt aagccctccc gtatcgtagt tatctacacg acggggagtc
     3781 aggcaactat ggatgaacga aatagacaga tcgctgagat aggtgcctca ctgattaagc
     3841 attggtaact gtcagaccaa gtttactcat atatacttta gattgattta aaacttcatt
     3901 tttaatttaa aaggatctag gtgaagatcc tttttgataa tctcatgacc aaaatccctt
     3961 aacgtgagtt ttcgttccac tgagcgtcag accccgtaga aaagatcaaa ggatcttctt
     4021 gagatccttt ttttctgcgc gtaatctgct gcttgcaaac aaaaaaacca ccgctaccag
     4081 cggtggtttg tttgccggat caagagctac caactctttt tccgaaggta actggcttca
     4141 gcagagcgca gataccaaat actgttcttc tagtgtagcc gtagttaggc caccacttca
     4201 agaactctgt agcaccgcct acatacctcg ctctgctaat cctgttacca gtggctgctg
     4261 ccagtggcga taagtcgtgt cttaccgggt tggactcaag acgatagtta ccggataagg
     4321 cgcagcggtc gggctgaacg gggggttcgt gcacacagcc cagcttggag cgaacgacct
     4381 acaccgaact gagataccta cagcgtgagc tatgagaaag cgccacgctt cccgaaggga
     4441 gaaaggcgga caggtatccg gtaagcggca gggtcggaac aggagagcgc acgagggagc
     4501 ttccaggggg aaacgcctgg tatctttata gtcctgtcgg gtttcgccac ctctgacttg
     4561 agcgtcgatt tttgtgatgc tcgtcagggg ggcggagcct atggaaaaac gccagcaacg
     4621 cggccttttt acggttcctg gccttttgct ggccttttgc tcacatgttc tttcctgcgt
     4681 tatcccctga ttctgtggat aaccgtatta ccgcctttga gtgagctgat accgctcgcc
     4741 gcagccgaac gaccgagcgc agcgagtcag tgagcgagga agcggaagag cgcccaatac
     4801 gcaaaccgcc tctccccgcg cgttggccga ttcattaatg cagctggcac gacaggtttc
     4861 ccgactggaa agcgggcagt gagcgcaacg caattaatgt gagttagctc actcattagg
     4921 caccccaggc tttacacttt atgcttccgg ctcgtatgtt gtgtggaatt gtgagcggat
     4981 aacaatttca cacaggaaac agctatgacc atgattacgc caagctctag ctagaggtcg
     5041 acggtataca gacatgataa gatacattga tgagtttgga caaaccacaa ctagaatgca
     5101 gtgaaaaaaa tgctttattt gtgaaatttg tgatgctatt gctttatttg taaccattat
     5161 aagctgcaat aaacaagttg gggtgggcga agaactccag catgagatcc ccgcgctgga
     5221 ggatcatcca gccggcgtcc cggaaaacga ttccgaagcc caacctttca tagaaggcgg
     5281 cggtggaatc gaaatctcgt agcacgtgtc agtcctgctc ctcggccacg aagtgcacgc
     5341 agttgccggc cgggtcgcgc agggcgaact cccgccccca cggctgctcg ccgatctcgg
     5401 tcatggccgg cccggaggcg tcccggaagt tcgtggacac gacctccgac cactcggcgt
     5461 acagctcgtc caggccgcgc acccacaccc aggccagggt gttgtccggc accacctggt
     5521 cctggaccgc gctgatgaac agggtcacgt cgtcccggac cacaccggcg aagtcgtcct
     5581 ccacgaagtc ccgggagaac ccgagccggt cggtccagaa ctcgaccgct ccggcgacgt
     5641 cgcgcgcggt gagcaccgga acggcactgg tcaacttggc catggtttag ttcctcacct
     5701 tgtcgtatta tactatgccg atatactatg ccgatgatta attgtcaaca cgtgctgatc
     5761 agatccgaaa atggatatac aagctcccgg gagctttttg caaaagccta ggcctccaaa
     5821 aaagcctcct cactacttct ggaatagctc agaggcagag gcggcctcgg cctctgcata
     5881 aataaaaaaa attagtcagc catggggcgg agaatgggcg gaactgggcg gagttagggg
     5941 cgggatgggc ggagttaggg gcgggactat ggttgctgac taattgagat gcatgctttg
     6001 catacttctg cctgctgggg agcctgggga ctttccacac ctggttgctg actaattgag
     6061 atgcatgctt tgcatacttc tgcctgctgg ggagcctggg gactttccac accctaactg
     6121 acacacattc cacagaatta attcgcgtta aatttttgtt aaatcagctc attttttaac
     6181 caataggccg aaatcggcaa aatcccttat aaatcaaaag aatagaccga gatagggttg
     6241 agtgttgttc cagtttggaa caagagtcca ctattaaaga acgtggactc caacgtcaaa
     6301 ggnnnnnnnn nnnnnnnnnn nnnnnnnnnn nnnnnnnnnn nnnnnnnnnn ntnnnnnnnn
     6361 nnnnnnnnnn nnnnnnnnnn nnnnnnnnnn nnnnnnnnnn nnnnnnnnnn nnnnnnnnnn
     6421 nnnnnnnnnn nnnnnnnnnn nnngnnnnnn nnnnnnnnnn nnnnnnnnnn nnnnnnnnnn
     6481 nnnnnnnnnn nnnnnnnnnn nnnnnnnnnn nnnnnnnnnn nnnnnnnnnn nnnnnnnnnn
     6541 nnnnnnnnnn nnnnnnnnnn nnnnnnnngg ggataccccc tagagcccca gctggttctt
     6601 tccgcctcag aagccataga gcccaccgca tccccagcat gcctgctatt gtcttcccaa
     6661 tcctccccct tgctgtcctg ccccacccca ccccccagaa tagaatgaca cctactcaga
     6721 caatgcgatg caatttcctc attttattag gaaaggacag tgggagtggc accttccagg
     6781 gtcaaggaag gcacggggga ggggcaaaca acagatggct ggcaactaga aggcacagtc
     6841 gaggctgatc agcgggttta aacgggccct gctagagatt ttccacactg actaaaaggg
     6901 tctgagggat ctctagttac cagagtcaca caacagacgg gcacacacta cttgaagcac
     6961 tcaaggcaag ctttattgag gcttaagcag tgggttccct agttagccag agagctccca
     7021 ggctcagatc tggtctaacc agagagaccc agtacagtcc ggatgcagct ctcgggccat
     7081 gtgatgaaat gctaggcggc tgtcaaacct ccactctaat acttctctct ccgggtcatc
     7141 catcccatgc aggctcacag ggtgtaacaa gcgggtgttc tctccttcat tggcttcttc
     7201 taccttctct tgctcaactg gtactagctt gtagcaccat ccaaaggtca gtggatatct
     7261 gatccctggc cctggtgtgt agttctgcca atcagggaag tagccttgtg tgtggtagat
     7321 ccacagatca aggatatctt gtcttcgttg ggagtgaatt agcccttcca gtcccccctt
     7381 ttcttttaaa aagtggctaa gatctacagc tgccttgtaa gtcattggtc ttaaaggtac
     7441 ctgaggtgtg actggaaaac ccacctcctc ctcctcttgt gcttctagcc aggcacaatc
     7501 agcattggta gctgctgtat tgctacttgt gattgctcca tgtttttcta ggtctcgagg
     7561 tcgacggtat cgatgcgggg aggcggccca aagggagatc cgactcgtct gagggcgaag
     7621 gcgaagacgc ggaagaggcc gcagagccgg cagcaggccg cgggaaggaa ggtccgctgg
     7681 attgagggcc gaagggacgt agcagaagga cgtcccgcgc agaatccagg tggcaacaca
     7741 ggcgagcagc caaggaaagg acgatgattt ccccgacaac accacggaat tgtcagtgcc
     7801 caacagccga gcccctgtcc agcagcgggc aaggcaggcg gcgatgagtt ccgccgtggc
     7861 aatagggagg gggaaagcga aagtcccgga aaggagctga caggtggtgg caatgcccca
     7921 accagtgggg gttgcgtcag caaacacagt gcacaccacg ccacgttgcc tgacaacggg
     7981 ccacaactcc tcataaagag acagcaacca ggatttatac aaggaggaga aaatgaaagc
     8041 catacgggaa gcaatagcat gatacaaagg cattaaagca gcgtatccac atagcgtaaa
     8101 aggagcaaca tagttaagaa taccagtcaa tctttcacaa attttgtaat ccagaggttg
     8161 attatcgata agcttgatat cgaattctca nnnnnnnnnn nnnnnnnnnn nnnnnnnnnn
     8221 nnnnnnnnnn nnnnnnnnnn nnnnnnnnnn nnnnnnnnnn nnnnnnnnnn nnnnnnnnnn
     8281 nnnnnnnnnn nnnnnnnnnn nnnnnnnnnn nnnnnnnnnn nnnnnnnnnn nnnnnnnnnn
     8341 nnnnnnnnnn nnnnnnnnnn nnnnnnnnnn nnnnnnnnnn nnnnnnnnnn nnnnnnnnnn
     8401 nnnnnnnnnn nnnnnnnnnn nnnnnnnnnn nnnnnnnnnn nnnnnnnnnn nnnnnnnnnn
     8461 nnnnnnnnnn nnnnnnnnnn nnnnnnnnnn nnnnnnnnnn nnnnnnnnnn nnnnnnnnnn
     8521 nnnnnnnnnn nnnnnnnnnn nnnnnnnnnn nnnnnnnnnn nnnnnnnnnn nnnnnnnnnn
     8581 nnnnnnnnnn nnnnnnnnnn nnnnnnnnnn nnnnnnnnnn nnnnnnnnnn nnnnnnnnnn
     8641 nnnnnnnnnn nnnnnnnnnn nnnnnnnnnn nnnnnnnnnn nnnnnnnnnn nnnnnnnnnn
     8701 nnnnnnnnnn nnnnnnnnnn nnnnnnnnnn nnnnnnnnnn nnnnnnnnnn nnnnnnnnnn
     8761 nnnnnnnnnn nnnnnnnnnn nnnnnnnnnn nnnnnnnnnn nnnnnnnnnn nnnnnnnnnn
     8821 nnnnnnnnnn nnnnnnnnnn nnnnnnnnnn nnnnnnnnnn nnnnnnnnnn nnnnnnnnnn
     8881 nnnggtggct agcgaattcg gggccgcgga ggctggatcg gtcccggtgt cttctatgga
     8941 ggtcaaaaca gcgtggatgg cgtctccagg cgatctgacg gttcactaaa cgagctctgc
     9001 ttatataggc ctcccaccgt acacgcctac ctcgacccgg gtaccgagct cgactttcac
     9061 ttttctctat cactgatagg gagtggtaaa ctc
//
