[The description below was written by a language model from this plasmid's Addgene catalogue record and the feature table of its GenBank file.]
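Description:
Tet-O-FUW-Ascl1 is a lentiviral transfer plasmid for doxycycline-regulated expression of mouse Ascl1 (also called Mash1), a basic helix-loop-helix transcription factor, in mammalian cells. The 696 bp Ascl1 coding sequence sits in the EcoRI site of the TetO-FUW backbone, giving a circular plasmid of about 9.1 kb. In bacteria it is maintained through a high-copy ColE1/pUC origin with ampicillin resistance, and an f1 origin is also present. It is supplied in a recombination-reducing strain because the repeated LTR sequences can recombine.

The expression cassette consists of a tetracycline response element with seven tetO copies joined to a minimal CMV promoter, followed by a Kozak consensus and the insert, with a WPRE downstream to enhance transcript stability and expression. The Ascl1 open reading frame is not itself annotated in the feature table, but it falls in the gap between the promoter and the WPRE. This promoter is essentially silent on its own, so expression requires a tetracycline-controlled transactivator supplied separately; none is encoded here. The HIV-1 elements needed for vector production are present: a CMV enhancer/promoter driving a truncated 5' LTR, the Psi packaging signal, the RRE for Rev-dependent RNA export, cPPT/CTS, and a second truncated LTR followed by a bGH polyadenylation signal. In the held sequence record the viral cassette appears to be written in reverse orientation relative to the numbering. Outside the LTRs, the backbone carries an SV40 promoter/origin and EM7 promoter driving a bleomycin/Zeocin resistance gene with an SV40 poly(A).

The construct was deposited with work on the direct conversion of fibroblasts into functional neurons by defined factors, where Ascl1 is delivered by lentiviral transduction and induced on demand.
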