Addgene plasmid #27150: Tet-O-FUW-Ascl1
Depositing lab: Marius Wernig. Depositing organization: Stanford University. Publication: Direct conversion of fibroblasts to functional neurons by defined factors. Vierbuchen T, Ostermeier A, Pang ZP, Kokubu Y, Sudhof TC, Wernig M. Nature. 2010 Feb 25. 463(7284):1035-41. 10.1038/nature08797 PubMed 20107439.
Backbone
  Vector backbone: TetO-FUW
  Backbone size w/o insert (bp): 8393
  Vector type: Mammalian Expression, Lentiviral
Growth in bacteria
  Bacterial resistance: Ampicillin, 100 μg/mL
  Growth temperature: 37°C
  Growth strain: NEB Stable
  Growth instructions: The depositing laboratory used JM109 (Promega). The plasmid is provided in NEB Stable to reduce the chance of recombination.
  Copy number: High Copy
Gene/Insert
  Gene/Insert name: Ascl1 (alt name: Mash1)
  Species: M. musculus (mouse)
  Insert size (bp): 696
  Entrez Gene: Ascl1 (a.k.a. ASH1, Mash1, bHLHa46)
  Cloning method: Restriction Enzyme; 5′ cloning site EcoR1 (not destroyed); 3′ cloning site EcoR1 (not destroyed)
  Sequencing primers: 5′ LNCX; 3′ WPRE-R
Terms and licenses: Academic/Nonprofit Terms; Industry Terms: Not Available to Industry
How to cite: Tet-O-FUW-Ascl1 was a gift from Marius Wernig (Addgene plasmid # 27150 ; http://n2t.net/addgene:27150 ; RRID:Addgene_27150)
