>Addgene plasmid #27150 | Tet-O-FUW-Ascl1 | addgene partial sequence | sequence record 97054 | BGH-rev 5'-TAGAAGGCACAGTCGAGG-3'
ACACTGACTAAAAGGGTCTGAGGGATCTCTAGTTACCAGAGTCACACAACAGACGGGCACACACTACTTG
AAGCACTCAAGGCAAGCTTTATTGAGGCTTAAGCAGTGGGTTCCCTAGTTAGCCAGAGAGCTCCCAGGCT
CAGATCTGGTCTAACCAGAGAGACCCAGTACAGTCCGGATGCAGCTCTCGGGCCATGTGATGAAATGCTA
GGCGGCTGTCAAACCTCCACTCTAATACTTCTCTCTCCGGGTCATCCATCCCATGCAGGCTCACAGGGTG
TAACAAGCGGGTGTTCTCTCCTTCATTGGCTTCTTCTACCTTCTCTTGCTCAACTGGTACTAGCTTGTAG
CACCATCCAAAGGTCAGTGGATATCTGATCCCTGGCCCTGGTGTGTAGTTCTGCCAATCAGGGAAGTAGC
CTTGTGTGTGGTAGATCCACAGATCAAGGATATCTTGTCTTCGTTGGGAGTGAATTAGCCCTTCCAGTCC
CCCCTTTTCTTTTAAAAAGTGGCTAAGATCTACAGCTGCCTTGTAAGTCATTGGTCTTAAAGGTACCTGA
GGTGTGACTGGAAAACCCACCTCCTCCTCCTCTTGTGCTTCTAGCCAGGCACAATCAGCATTGGTAGCTG
CTGTATTGCTACTTGTGATTGCTCCATGTTTTTCTAGGTCTCGAGGTCGACGGTATCGATGCGGGGAGGC
GG
