>Addgene plasmid #27150 | Tet-O-FUW-Ascl1 | addgene partial sequence | sequence record 126511 | LNCX 5'-AGCTCGTTTAGTGAACCGTCAGATC-3'
TTTTGACCTCCATAGAAGACACCGGGACCGATCCAGCCTCCGCGGCCCCGAATTCGCTAGCCACC
[693 nt withheld, positions 66-758]
TGAGAATTCGAT
